>Addgene plasmid #79554 | pScalps_Puro_mTet2 catalytic domain | depositor partial sequence | sequence record 148703 | Sequence of insert  (NM_001040400)
CTAGAGTAGGTGGCATTCGCCCTTGCCACCATGGAGGAACAGAAGCTTATCTCGGAGGAGGATCTCCTCG
GAGCGCTGACTCTCAAGTCACAGAAACACGTGAAAGTGCCAACAGATATCCAGGCTGCAGAATCGGAGAA
CCACGCCCGAGCTGCAGAGCCTCAAGCAACCAAAAGCACAGATTGTTCTGTTCTCGACGATGTTTCAGAA
TCAGATACTCCTGGTGAACAAAGTCAGAATGGCAAATGTGAAGGATGCAATCCAGACAAAGATGAAGCTC
CTTATTATACCCATCTAGGAGCTGGTCCTGATGTGGCAGCTATTAGAACACTCATGGAAGAAAGGTATGG
AGAGAAGGGTAAAGCTATTAGGATTGAAAAAGTCATATATACTGGTAAAGAAGGCAAGAGCTCTCAGGGA
TGTCCTATTGCTAAATGGGTATATCGGAGATCGAGTGAGGAGGAGAAACTACTGTGTTTGGTACGAGTGC
GACCTAATCACACATGTGAGACGGCGGTGATGGTAATTGCCATCATGTTGTGGGACGGAATCCCAAAGCT
ACTCGCATCAGAACTCTACTCAGAACTTACAGATATCTTGGGCAAGTGTGGCATATGCACCAACCGTCGC
TGTTCTCAGAATGAAACGAAGAAAAAGCAATCACCACCCAGAAACTGTTGTTGTCAGGGTGAGAATCCAG
AGACCTGTGGTGCCTCCTTTTCTTTTGGTTGTTCTTGGAGCATGTACTATAATGGATGTAAGTTTGCCAG
AAGCAAGAAACCAAGGAAATTTAGGCTACATGGAGCTGAGCCAAAAGAGGAAGAGAGACTAGGTTCTCAT
TTGCAAAACCTGGCTACTGTCATTGCTCCAATATACAAGAAGCTTGCACCCGATGCATACAATAATCAGG
TTGAATTTGAACACCAAGCCCCAGACTGCTGTTTGGGTCTGAAGGAAGGCCGGCCATTCTCAGGAGTCAC
TGCATGTTTGGACTTCTCTGCTCATTCCCACAGAGACCAGCAGAACATGCCAAATGGCAGTACAGTGGTG
GTCACCCTCAATAGAGAAGACAATCGAGAAGTCGGAGCTAAGCCTGAGGATGAGCAGTTCCACGTGCTGC
CTATGTACATCATCGCCCCTGAGGATGAGTTTGGGAGTACGGAAGGCCAGGAGAAGAAGATACGGATGGG
GTCCATTGAGGTTCTGCAGTCATTTCGGAGGAGAAGGGTCATAAGGATAGGAGAGCTGCCCAAGAGTTGC
AAGAAGAAAGCGGAGCCCAAGAAAGCCAAGACCAAGAAAGCAGCTCGAAAGCGTTCCTCTCTCGAGAACT
GCTCCAGTAGGACTGAGAAGGGAAAGTCTTCCTCACATACAAAGCTGATGGAAAATGCAAGCCATATGAA
ACAAATGACAGCACAACCGCAGCTTTCGGGCCCGGTCATCCGGCAGCCACCAACACTCCAGAGGCACCTT
CAGCAAGGGCAGAGGCCACAGCAGCCGCAGCCACCTCAGCCGCAGCCGCAGACGACACCTCAGCCACAGC
CACAGCCACAGCATATCATGCCCGGTAACTCTCAGTCTGTTGGTTCTCATTGTTCTGGATCCACCAGTGT
CTACACGAGACAGCCTACTCCTCACAGTCCTTATCCCAGCTCAGCACACACCTCAGATATTTATGGAGAT
ACCAACCATGTTAACTTTTACCCCACTTCATCTCATGCCTCGGGTTCATATTTGAATCCTTCTAATTACA
TGAACCCCTACCTTGGGCTTTTGAATCAGAATAACCAATATGCACCTTTTCCATACAATGGGAGTGTGCC
AGTGGACAATGGTTCCCCTTTCTTAGGTTCTTATTCCCCCCAGGCTCAGTCCAGGGATCTACATAGATAT
CCAAACCAGGACCATCTCACCAATCAGAACTTACCACCCATCCACACCCTTCACCAACAGACGTTTGGGG
ACAGTCCCTCTAAGTACTTAAGTTATGGAAACCAAAATATGCAGAGAGATGCCTTCACTACTAACTCCAC
CCTAAAACCAAATGTACACCACCTAGCAACGTTTTCTCCTTACCCCACCCCCAAGATGGATAGTCATTTC
ATGGGAGCTGCCTCCAGATCACCATACAGCCACCCACACACTGACTACAAAACCAGTGAGCATCATCTAC
CCTCTCACACGATCTACAGCTACACGGCAGCAGCTTCGGGGAGCAGTTCCAGCCACGCCTTCCACAACAA
GGAGAATGACAACATAGCCAATGGGCTCTCAAGAGTGCTTCCAGGGTTTAATCATGATAGAACTGCTTCT
GCCCAAGAACTATTATACAGTCTGACTGGCAGCAGTCAGGAGAAGCAGCCTGAGGTGTCAGGCCAGGATG
CAGCTGCTGTGCAGGAAATTGAGTATTGGTCAGATAGTGAGCACAACTTTCAGGATCCTTGCATTGGAGG
GGTGGCTATAGCTCCAACTCATGGGTCAATTCTTATTGAGTGTGCAAAGTGTGAGGTTCATGCCACAACC
AAAGTAAACGATCCCGACCGGAATCACCCCACCAGGATCTCACTTGTACTGTATAGGCATAAGAATTTGT
TTCTACCAAAACATTGTTTGGCTCTCTGGGAAGCCAAAATGGCTGAAAAGGCCCGGAAAGAGGAAGAGTG
CGGAAAGAATGGATCAGACCACGTGTCTCAGAAAAATCATGGCAAACAGGAAAAGCGTGAGCCCACAGGG
CCACAGGAACCCAGTTACCTGCGTTTCATCCAGTCTCTTGCTGAGAACACAGGGTCTGTGACTACGGATT
CTACCGTGACTACATCACCATATGCTTTCACTCAGGTCACAGGGCCTTACAACACATTTGTATGAAAGGG
CG
