>Addgene plasmid #79554 | pScalps_Puro_mTet2 catalytic domain | addgene partial sequence | sequence record 153369 | Puro-F2 5'-ctcggcttcaccgtcacc-3'
AGACGCGCACCTGGTGCATGACCCGCAAGCCCGGTGCCTGAGCGATCGCTAATCAACCTCTGGATTACAA
AATTTGTGAAAGATTGACTGGTATTCTTAACTATGTTGCTCCTTTTACGCTATGTGGATACGCTGCTTTA
ATGCCTTTGTATCATGCTATTGCTTCCCGTATGGCTTTCATTTTCTCCTCCTTGTATAAATCCTGGTTGC
TGTCTCTTTATGAGGAGTTGTGGCCCGTTGTCAGGCAACGTGGCGTGGTGTGCACTGTGTTTGCTGACGC
AACCCCCACTGGTTGGGGCATTGCCACCACCTGTCAGCTCCTTTCCGGGACTTTCGCTTTCCCCCTCCCT
ATTGCCACGGCGGAACTCATCGCCGCCTGCCTTGCCCGCTGCTGGACAGGGGCTCGGCTGTTGGGCACTG
ACAATTCCGTGGTGTTGTCGGGGAAGCTGACGTCCTTTCCATGGCTGCTCGCCTGTGTTGCCACCTGGAT
TCTGCGCGGGACGTCCTTCTGCTACGTCCCTTCGGCCCTCAATCCAGCGGACCTTCCTTCCCGCGGCCTG
CTGCCGGCTCTGCGGCCTCTTCCGCGTCTTCGCCTTCGCCCTCAGACGAGTCGGATCTCCCTTTGGGCCG
CCTCCCCGCTTAATCGCGTCGAGACCTAGAAAAACATGGAGCAATCACAAGTAGCAATACAGCAGCTACC
AATGCTGATTGTGCCTGGCTAGAAGCACAAGAGGAGGAGGAGGTGGGTTTTCCAGTCACACCTCAGGTAC
CTTTAAGACCAATGACTTACAAGGCAGCTGTAGATCTTAGCCACTTT
