>Addgene plasmid #79554 | pScalps_Puro_mTet2 catalytic domain | addgene partial sequence | sequence record 153373 | SFFVpro-F 5'-CTTCTGCTTCCCGAGCTCTA-3'
TCGGCGCGCCAGTCCTCCGACAGACTGAGTCGCCCGGGGGTCTAGAGTAGGTGGCATTCGCCCTTGCCAC
CATGGAGGAACAGAAGCTTATCTCGGAGGAGGATCTCCTCGGAGCGCTGACTCTCAAGTCACAGAAACAC
GTGAAAGTGCCAACAGATATCCAGGCTGCAGAATCGGAGAACCACGCCCGAGCTGCAGAGCCTCAAGCAA
CCAAAAGCACAGATTGTTCTGTTCTCGACGATGTTTCAGAATCAGATACTCCTGGTGAACAAAGTCAGAA
TGGCAAATGTGAAGGATGCAATCCAGACAAAGATGAAGCTCCTTATTATACCCATCTAGGAGCTGGTCCT
GATGTGGCAGCTATTAGAACACTCATGGAAGAAAGGTATGGAGAGAAGGGTAAAGCTATTAGGATTGAAA
AAGTCATATATACTGGTAAAGAAGGCAAGAGCTCTCAGGGATGTCCTATTGCTAAATGGGTATATCGGAG
ATCGAGTGAGGAGGAGAAACTACTGTGTTTGGTACGAGTGCGACCTAATCACACATGTGAGACGGCGGTG
ATGGTAATTGCCATCATGTTGTGGGACGGAATCCCAAAGCTACTCGCATCAGAACTCTACTCAGAACTTA
CAGATATCTTGGGCAAGTGTGGCATATGCACCAACCGTCGCTGTTCTCAGAATGAAACGAAGAAAAAGCA
ATCACCACCCAGAAACTGTTGTTGTCAGGGTGAGAATCCAGAGACCTGTGGTGCCTCCTTTTCTTTTGGT
TGTTCTTGGAGCATGTACTATAATGGATGTAAGTTTGCCAGAAGCAAGAAACCAAGGAAATTTAGGCTAC
ATGGAGCTGAGCCAAAAGAGGAAGAGAGACTAGGTTCTCATTTGCAAAACCTGGCTACTGTCATTGCTCC
AATATACAAGAAGCTTGCACCCGATGCATACAATAATCAGGTTGAATT
