[The description below was written by a language model from this plasmid's Addgene catalogue record.]
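Description:
pScalps_Puro_mTet2 catalytic domain is a lentiviral expression plasmid built on the pScalps backbone, about 10.5 kb in total, of which roughly 2.8 kb is insert. It is propagated in bacteria under ampicillin selection, in a recombination-deficient strain of the kind commonly used to keep the repeated long terminal repeat sequences of lentiviral vectors stable. It also carries a puromycin resistance marker so that transduced mammalian cells can be selected. The record does not include a feature table, so the promoter driving the insert, the arrangement of the puromycin cassette, the bacterial origin of replication and the specific viral elements are not stated.

The payload is a truncated form of mouse Tet2 (Ten Eleven Translocation methylcytosine dioxygenase 2), covering amino acids 990 to 1912 and therefore the C-terminal catalytic region rather than the full-length protein. TET enzymes oxidise 5-methylcytosine in DNA to 5-hydroxymethylcytosine and further products, so this fragment is meant to supply the dioxygenase activity without the N-terminal portion of the protein. A Myc epitope tag is fused to the N terminus of the insert, allowing detection or immunoprecipitation with anti-Myc antibodies. The fragment was inserted by restriction cloning between XbaI and EcoRI sites, both of which remain intact.

The stated purpose is expression of the mouse Tet2 catalytic domain. The associated study examined catalytic and non-catalytic roles of TET2 in mast cell differentiation and proliferation, which fits use of the construct for stable delivery of the catalytic domain into target cells to test which TET2 functions depend on enzymatic activity.
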