Addgene plasmid #79554: pScalps_Puro_mTet2 catalytic domain
Purpose: Expression of catalytic domain of mouse Tet2
Depositing lab: Silvia Monticelli. Depositing organization: Institute for Research in Biomedicine, Switzerland. Publication: TET2 Regulates Mast Cell Differentiation and Proliferation through Catalytic and Non-catalytic Activities. Montagner S, Leoni C, Emming S, Della Chiara G, Balestrieri C, Barozzi I, Piccolo V, Togher S, Ko M, Rao A, Natoli G, Monticelli S. Cell Rep. 2016 May 17;15(7):1566-79. doi: 10.1016/j.celrep.2016.04.044. Epub 2016 May 5. PubMed 27160912.
Backbone
  Vector backbone: pScalps
  Backbone size w/o insert (bp): 7740
  Total vector size (bp): 10542
  Vector type: Lentiviral
  Selectable markers: Puromycin
Growth in bacteria
  Bacterial resistance: Ampicillin, 100 μg/mL
  Growth temperature: 37°C
  Growth strain: NEB Stable
  Copy number: Unknown
Gene/Insert
  Gene/Insert name: Tet2 (alt name: Ten Eleven Translocation methylcytosine dioxygenase 2)
  Species: M. musculus (mouse)
  Insert size (bp): 2836
  Mutation: aa990-1912
  GenBank ID: NM_001040400
  Entrez Gene: Tet2 (a.k.a. Ayu17-449, E130014J05Rik, mKIAA1546)
  Tag / fusion protein: Myc (N terminal on insert)
  Cloning method: Restriction Enzyme; 5′ cloning site XbaI (not destroyed); 3′ cloning site EcoRI (not destroyed)
  Sequencing primers: 5′ GCTTCTCGCTTCTGTTCG; 3′ GTTGTCAAGCGATGAGGCGCGT
Terms and licenses: Academic/Nonprofit Terms; Industry Terms: Not Available to Industry
How to cite: pScalps_Puro_mTet2 catalytic domain was a gift from Silvia Monticelli (Addgene plasmid # 79554 ; http://n2t.net/addgene:79554 ; RRID:Addgene_79554)
